>Addgene plasmid #91800 | Hy_pMT dati | addgene full sequence | sequence record 182597 | Addgene NGS Result
ATCTATGAAAGTTAATATAAGCAAACCTTACTTTGACTCAATACCAATGCACTTTGTGTCGATAGGTTCA
CGCAATTGAGGCGATTATTCCGATAACCCAAGCGATTGACTGTTCCCGTTTCGATTCCAATTGAAATTTG
GAAATGTACAATAGTTTTGCTATATGCTGTCAAGTACGCTCTTATCTTCTCTGGGTTTTCTTCAGAGTTT
CGAAACGCTTCTTCTTTTTTTTGTTTTTTTTTTTTTGGAATCTCGTATTTTGGAAGGGGCTCCCCTCTGG
AATTTGTTACACTGTCGTTATCATTGCGAACAAGCGGCCCGAAGCTATCAGCGACTTTAACATTTACAAT
GCACTTTTTTACGACCAATTAAATGTACATTTTCCTTTCTTCGCCCGTTGATAAGCGAACGCGATGTGGC
GCAGGCAATGTGTTGCTCTTGCGACACAAACGCAATCAAAATGGATTCAATTTCGCTTTTTCCCAGTGAA
ACGAAGAACGAACCGACCATCATGATATGCTCCTCTGCATGTTGCGTATTGAATCAATGACAATTTCAAT
TAAGCCGCCCGTTCGTCATGCGTTTTCGTGCGCTTCGAAATGCTGATAACGCTGCTGTCCTCCAACTGCT
TTGCATGTGGACACAATTCCATTTATTTAATTCTTTTATTTGGATCGGTTAAATTAAAAAGCGCCTTGTT
ACGCATTTAACGTTGTTTCCGGTGCGTGGTGGTTTCATGCTTCTGGGAACGGCAAATGGGTTTAGGATTG
GGAACCCCTCATCATCTGTTGGAATATACTATTCAACCTACAAAAGTAACGTTAAACAACACTACTTTAT
ATTTGATATGAATGGCCACACCTTTTATGCCATAAAACATATTGTAAGAGAATACCACTCTTTTTATTCC
TTCTTTCCTTCTTGTACGTTTTTTGCTGTAAGTAGGTCGTGGTGCTGGTGTTGCAGTTGAAATAACTTAA
AATATAAATCATAAAACTCAAACATAAACTTGACTATTTATTTATTTATTAAGAAAGGAAATATAAATTA
TAAATTACAACAGGTTATGGACCTGCAGCCAAGCTTGGCGCTCGTCCGGGGGCAATGAGATATGAAAAAG
CCTGAACTCACCGCGACGTCTGTCGAGAAGTTTCTGATCGAAAAGTTCGACAGCGTCTCCGACCTGATGC
AGCTCTCGGAGGGCGAAGAATCTCGTGCTTTCAGCTTCGATGTAGGAGGGCGTGGATATGTCCTGCGGGT
AAATAGCTGCGCCGATGGTTTCTACAAAGATCGTTATGTTTATCGGCACTTTGCATCGGCCGCGCTCCCG
ATTCCGGAAGTGCTTGACATTGGGGAATTCAGCGAGAGCCTGACCTATTGCATCTCCCGCCGTGCACAGG
GTGTCACGTTGCAAGACCTGCCTGAAACCGAACTGCCCGCTGTTCTGCAGCCGGTCGCGGAGGCCATGGA
TGCGATCGCTGCGGCCGATCTTAGCCAGACGAGCGGGTTCGGCCCATTCGGACCGCAAGGAATCGGTCAA
TACACTACATGGCGTGATTTCATATGCGCGATTGCTGATCCCCATGTGTATCACTGGCAAACTGTGATGG
ACGACACCGTCAGTGCGTCCGTCGCGCAGGCTCTCGATGAGCTGATGCTTTGGGCCGAGGACTGCCCCGA
AGTCCGGCACCTCGTGCACGCGGATTTCGGCTCCAACAATGTCCTGACGGACAATGGCCGCATAACAGCG
GTCATTGACTGGAGCGAGGCGATGTTCGGGGATTCCCAATACGAGGTCGCCAACATCTTCTTCTGGAGGC
CGTGGTTGGCTTGTATGGAGCAGCAGACGCGCTACTTCGAGCGGAGGCATCCGGAGCTTGCAGGATCGCC
GCGGCTCCGGGCGTATATGCTCCGCATTGGTCTTGACCAACTCTATCAGAGCTTGGTTGACGGCAATTTC
GATGATGCAGCTTGGGCGCAGGGTCGATGCGACGCAATCGTCCGATCCGGAGCCGGGACTGTCGGGCGTA
CACAAATCGCCCGCAGAAGCGCGGCCGTCTGGACCGATGGCTGTGTAGAAGTACTCGCCGATAGTGGAAA
CCGACGCCCCAGCACTCGTCCGAGGGCAAAGGAATAGAGTAGATGCCGACCGAACAAGAGCTGATTTCGA
GAACGCCTCAGCCAGCAACTCGCGCGAGCCTAGCAAGGCAAATGCGAGAGAACGGCCTTACGCTTGGTGG
CACAGTTCTCGTCCACAGTTCGCTAAGCTCGCTCGGCTGGGTCGCGGGAGGGCCGGTCGCAGTGATTCAG
GCCCTTCTGGATTGTGTTGGTCCCCAGGGCACGATTGTCATGCCCACGCACTCGGGTGATCTGACTGATC
CCGCAGATTGGAGATCGCCGCCCGTGCCTGCCGATTGGGTGCAGATCTTTGTGAAGGAACCTTACTTCTG
TGGTGTGACATAATTGGACAAACTACCTACAGAGATTTAAAGCTCTAAGGTAAATATAAAATTTTTAAGT
GTATAATGTGTTAAACTACTGATTCTAATTGTTTGTGTATTTTAGATTCCAACCTATGGAACTGATGAAT
GGGAGCAGTGGTGGAATGCCTTTAATGAGGAAAACCTGTTTTGCTCAGAAGAAATGCCATCTAGTGATGA
TGAGGCTACTGCTGACTCTCAACATTCTACTCCTCCAAAAAAGAAGAGAAAGGTAGAAGACCCCAAGGAC
TTTCCTTCAGAATTGCTAAGTTTTTTGAGTCATGCTGTGTTTAGTAATAGAACTCTTGCTTGCTTTGCTA
TTTACACCACAAAGGAAAAAGCTGCACTGCTATACAAGAAAATTATGGAAAAATATTCTGTAACCTTTAT
AAGTAGGCATAACAGTTATAATCATAACATACTGTTTTTTCTTACTCCACACAGGCATAGAGTGTCTGCT
ATTAATAACTATGCTCAAAAATTGTGTACCTTTAGCTTTTTAATTTGTAAAGGGGTTAATAAGGAATATT
TGATGTATAGTGCCTTGACTAGAGATCATAATCAGCCATACCACATTTGTAGAGGTTTTACTTGCTTTAA
AAAACCTCCCACACCTCCCCCTGAACCTGAAACATAAAATGAATGCAATTGTTGTTGTTAACTTGTTTAT
TGCAGCTTATAATGGTTACAAATAAAGCAATAGCATCACAAATTTCACAAATAAAGCATTTTTTTCACTG
CATTCTAGTTGTGGTTTGTCCAAACTCATCAATGTATCTTATCATGTCTGGATCAATTCGTTGCAGGACA
GGATGTGGTGCCCGATGTGACTAGCTCTTTGCTGCAGGCCGTCCTATCCTCTGGTTCCGATAAGAGACCC
AGAACTCCGGCCCCCCACCGCCCACCGCCACCCCCATACATATGTGGTACGCAAGTAAGAGTGCCTGCGC
ATGCCCCATGTGCCCCACCAAGAGCTTTGCATCCCATACAAGTCCCCAAAGTGGAGAACCGAACCAATTC
TTCGCGGGCAGAACAAAAGCTTCTGCACACGTCTCCACTCGAATTTGGAGCCGGCCGGCGTGTGCAAAAG
AGGTGAATCGAACGAAAGACCCGTGTGTAAAGCCGCGTTTCCAAAATGTATAAAACCGAGAGCATCTGGC
CAATGTGCATCAGTTGTGGTCAGCAGCAAAATCAAGTGAATCATCTCAGTGCAACTAAAGGGGGGATCTC
GAGTTCAATCTATATGCCGAAAACATATTGACCACGCCCACTCTGACCCCTAAAACCGCCCAATTTTAAA
AATTCAAAAAACCCTTTTACGCTTAACAACTTTTTTTGTTTTACAGGCAATAAAATGATATGAAATTACG
ATGCTTTAACCAGGCCCAAACTTCGCACAGTTGGCACCCCAGATCCGTGTTCAGGGTCGTAAGCAGTTGT
CCTCCCGATCGAAAAAAACGGCCAAGCCCAGCGAGCTGGCAAATCTGTATTGGCCATCTCCTAACAAATT
ATCTTGGAATGTTTAAAATGGACTCCGCAGACTTCTGGCAGCAAGCGCGTGCTCCGTTTGGTCTGCAAAC
TGCGCTTCACCAATACTCTTCCCCCCCGAATCAACAGCCAATATCCCACCACGCCCTGCACCACTCCGTT
CCGCAGGAGAACGAGCAGTTGGCCGGAGTTCAACCAGAAGGTCCAACAGCAGGATCAGGCGTAGTGGGCA
ACAACAGTTCCATGGCAGTTTCCGGCACCAATTCAACTGTGGGCAGCAAGGCGGAGTCCAGTCACATTCC
GCAGCAGCACTCAGAGCAGCAGTCATATGGAAGCGACTCCTTCCGAGGAACGCAGTCGCCCCAGCTGAGT
AGCCACCACCTGTTGTTTAACGCCGCTGCAGCCGCTGCTGCGGCGGTCCACCTCAAGTCCACGGCGATGC
AGAATAACCTCTCGCCAATAGGCGATCAGGTGCAAAATAACCTTCGCAACTACGGACAAGGATCCTTAAA
CGCCTTATGTGGGATCAAGCCCAAGCAGGAGATGGATGCGAAGACGCCCCTACAGCCGTTGGACGAGTGT
CCCCACCCTCTAGTTCAGGCGCAGGCCCGGTCCCAGTACGGCGGAGACTACTACGACGTGGCCGACCCAC
AGGCTAGAGAAATCTCGGAAGGTCGAGCACTGATAATCGGACTCGGAGCACCCAGTACGGTGTCCACCGA
CGATGCACAGTCCAGTGCGCCGTCTCATCAGCTGGCAGGGACTGGCCGAGCATTGCAGACTCATCAGTGC
AAGCCAATGTCCCCTGGAACAGTTGGTAGCTCGAATTTGGGCGCAGGACGAAGATCCGCACCCACAACAA
TAAGCAAGACCTTTTCGCAGGGTCAGCAGTCCCCTCAGCACTCTACAACGCCATCCGGAGGCAGCACGAC
GCCCGACATCAAATACAATAACGACAAAATGGCCAATGAAATTCAGGTATTGTTTTGAAGATTTTTCTGC
TTATCTATATACTTTAAAGGGAACCTGGTAATCGAATATTCGATGCAGTCCAAACAAGAGTAGTAAAAAA
TCAACAGAGAACGCTATTCGAGTTTTTAGACTAGACTATATGTACACCCGATATTTAGCTGTTACGAGCG
CAACAATGAACTTTCAAAATTGTGTGACTGTTTTGGACGTTTTGCAGGTGTAAGTAGGGGCGTGGCCAAA
GTGTTTTTGGTATGTCAATAGCGGCCGCAACTTGTTTATTGCAGCTTATAATGGTTACAAATAAAGCAAT
AGCATCACAAATTTCACAAATAAAGCATTTTTTTCACTGCATTCTAGTTGTGGTTTGTCCAAACTCATCA
ATGTATCTTAACTAGTGGATCCACTAGGGGCCGCCGACGCGAGGCTGGATGGCCTTCCCCATTATGATTC
TTCTCGCTTCCGGCGGCATCGGGATGCCCGCGTTGCAGGCCATGCTGTCCAGGCAGGTAGATGACGACCA
TCAGGGACAGCTTCAAGGATCGCTCGCGGCTCTTACCAGCCTAACTTCGATCATTGGACCGCTGATCGTC
ACGGCGATTTATGCCGCCTCGGCGAGCACATGGAACGGGTTGGCATGGATTGTAGGCGCCGCCCTATACC
TTGTCTGCCTCCCCGCGTTGCGTCGCGGTGCATGGAGCCGGGCCACCTCGACCTGAATGGAAGCCGGCGG
CACCTCGCTAACGGATTCACCACTCCAAGAATTGGAGCCAATCAATTCTTGCGGAGAACTGTGAATGCGC
AAACCAACCCTTGGCAGAACATATCCATCGCGTCCGCCATCTCCAGCAGCCGCACGCGGCGCATCTCGGG
CAGCGTTGGGTCCTGGCCACGGGTGCGCATGATCGTGCTCCTGTCGTTGAGGACCCGGCTAGGCTGGCGG
GGTTGCCTTACTGGTTAGCAGAATGAATCACCGATACGCGAGCGAACGTGAAGCGACTGCTGCTGCAAAA
CGTCTGCGACCTGAGCAACAACATGAATGGTCTTCGGTTTCCGTGTTTCGTAAAGTCTGGAAACGCGGAA
GTCAGCGCTCTTCCGCTTCCTCGCTCACTGACTCGCTGCGCTCGGTCGTTCGGCTGCGGCGAGCGGTATC
AGCTCACTCAAAGGCGGTAATACGGTTATCCACAGAATCAGGGGATAACGCAGGAAAGAACATGTGAGCA
AAAGGCCAGCAAAAGGCCAGGAACCGTAAAAAGGCCGCGTTGCTGGCGTTTTTCCATAGGCTCCGCCCCC
CTGACGAGCATCACAAAAATCGACGCTCAAGTCAGAGGTGGCGAAACCCGACAGGACTATAAAGATACCA
GGCGTTTCCCCCTGGAAGCTCCCTCGTGCGCTCTCCTGTTCCGACCCTGCCGCTTACCGGATACCTGTCC
GCCTTTCTCCCTTCGGGAAGCGTGGCGCTTTCTCATAGCTCACGCTGTAGGTATCTCAGTTCGGTGTAGG
TCGTTCGCTCCAAGCTGGGCTGTGTGCACGAACCCCCCGTTCAGCCCGACCGCTGCGCCTTATCCGGTAA
CTATCGTCTTGAGTCCAACCCGGTAAGACACGACTTATCGCCACTGGCAGCAGCCACTGGTAACAGGATT
AGCAGAGCGAGGTATGTAGGCGGTGCTACAGAGTTCTTGAAGTGGTGGCCTAACTACGGCTACACTAGAA
GGACAGTATTTGGTATCTGCGCTCTGCTGAAGCCAGTTACCTTCGGAAAAAGAGTTGGTAGCTCTTGATC
CGGCAAACAAACCACCGCTGGTAGCGGTGGTTTTTTTGTTTGCAAGCAGCAGATTACGCGCAGAAAAAAA
GGATCTCAAGAAGATCCTTTGATCTTTTCTACGGGGTCTGACGCTCAGTGGAACGAAAACTCACGTTAAG
GGATTTTGGTCATGAGATTATCAAAAAGGATCTTCACCTAGATCCTTTTAAATTAAAAATGAAGTTTTAA
ATCAATCTAAAGTATATATGAGTAAACTTGGTCTGACAGTTACCAATGCTTAATCAGTGAGGCACCTATC
TCAGCGATCTGTCTATTTCGTTCATCCATAGTTGCCTGACTCCCCGTCGTGTAGATAACTACGATACGGG
AGGGCTTACCATCTGGCCCCAGTGCTGCAATGATACCGCGAGACCCACGCTCACCGGCTCCAGATTTATC
AGCAATAAACCAGCCAGCCGGAAGGGCCGAGCGCAGAAGTGGTCCTGCAACTTTATCCGCCTCCATCCAG
TCTATTAATTGTTGCCGGGAAGCTAGAGTAAGTAGTTCGCCAGTTAATAGTTTGCGCAACGTTGTTGCCA
TTGCTGCAGGCATCGTGGTGTCACGCTCGTCGTTTGGTATGGCTTCATTCAGCTCCGGTTCCCAACGATC
AAGGCGAGTTACATGATCCCCCATGTTGTGCAAAAAAGCGGTTAGCTCCTTCGGTCCTCCGATCGTTGTC
AGAAGTAAGTTGGCCGCAGTGTTATCACTCATGGTTATGGCAGCACTGCATAATTCTCTTACTGTCATGC
CATCCGTAAGATGCTTTTCTGTGACTGGTGAGTACTCAACCAAGTCATTCTGAGAATAGTGTATGCGGCG
ACCGAGTTGCTCTTGCCCGGCGTCAACACGGGATAATACCGCGCCACATAGCAGAACTTTAAAAGTGCTC
ATCATTGGAAAACGTTCTTCGGGGCGAAAACTCTCAAGGATCTTACCGCTGTTGAGATCCAGTTCGATGT
AACCCACTCGTGCACCCAACTGATCTTCAGCATCTTTTACTTTCACCAGCGTTTCTGGGTGAGCAAAAAC
AGGAAGGCAAAATGCCGCAAAAAAGGGAATAAGGGCGACACGGAAATGTTGAATACTCATACTCTTCCTT
TTTCAATATTATTGAAGCATTTATCAGGGTTATTGTCTCATGAGCGGATACATATTTGAATGTATTTAGA
AAAATAAACAAATAGGGGTTCCGCGCACATTTCCCCGAAAAGTGCCACCTGACGTCTAAGAAACCATTAT
TATCATGACATTAACCTATAAAAATAGGCGTATCACGAGGCCCTTTCGTCTTCAAGAATTCACATTTGTA
CGAATTTTTTTTTTATCAAAAGTTCGAGTTTTTCACCAATTTCCTCATCAACCGAGCAAGGCAAACGGCT
TTGAATAATATGGTGTTATATATACATATATCAAATCGCTGCTGACTGCGTGATTGATGGCCCCAAGATT
ACATATTATCGAATCAGGATTCAGAAGGAGATCAATGTCAAATGCGGACAGGAACATGAAAGACGCCTGT
TATGCGCAATTAAAAATTTGGGTTTAATTGCTGTGGAAACTGTTGTTGGCGGCATCTTAAGTTCCTGTTT
AACAACATCAACTACTTATGTACGTAGAAGCGTTTAAGCCATTTGCATACAGATGAGAACTGGCTTTTGT
GCTAATCAGTCAAGATGACTCCGATGATGATGACTCATTACCTGACCAGTTTTCGCTGCTTTCTTTTCAA
CAACTACTTGTATATGTATTGTATCCAATAGCAATACATTGAATTTCCATGGTCTAGTCACGTATTATCA
TTTAATTGACACCAAGTCGTGTTATTGTTGAGCTATCGAGTTCAGCTCAAACATTTCTTATTCCCATGAA
TAAGCCGGCAAAAATATGCA
Features (pLannotate 1.2.2; 15 found; start..end, strand, type, name):
    787..1066    +  promoter       copia promoter: strong promoter from the Drosophila transposable element copia (Sinclair et al., 1986)
   1112..2137    +  CDS            HygR: aminoglycoside phosphotransferase from E. coli; aph(4)-Ia; confers resistance to hygromycin
   2155..2427    +  CDS            yokD (fragment): YOKD_BACSU - Experimental evidence at protein level: Swiss-Prot protein existence level 1. May contribute to antibiotic resistance. From Bacillus subtilis (strain 168).
   2424..2498    +  CDS            small t antigen (fragment): SV40 (simian virus 40) small t antigen
   2500..2565    +  intron         small t intron: SV40 (simian virus 40) small t antigen intron
   2695..2715    +  CDS            SV40 NLS: nuclear localization signal of SV40 (simian virus 40) large T antigen
   3034..3117    +  CDS            large T antigen (fragment): large T antigen from SV40 (simian virus 40)
   3140..3274    +  polyA_signal   SV40 poly(A) signal: SV40 polyadenylation signal
   3275..3701    +  promoter       MT promoter: Drosophila metallothionein promoter
   5209..5330    +  polyA_signal   SV40 poly(A) signal: SV40 polyadenylation signal
   5355..5656    +  CDS            TcR (fragment): tetracycline efflux protein; tet; confers resistance to tetracycline
   5898..6026    -  CDS            YPB1_ECOLX (fragment): Protein predicted: Swiss-Prot protein existence level 4. From Escherichia coli.
   6211..6799    -  rep_origin     ori: high-copy-number ColE1/pMB1/pBR322/pUC origin of replication
   6970..7830    -  CDS            AmpR: β-lactamase; bla; confers resistance to ampicillin, carbenicillin, and related antibiotics
   7831..7935    -  promoter       AmpR promoter: bla
