[The description below was written by a language model from this plasmid's Addgene catalogue record and pLannotate feature annotations shown in this document.]
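Description:
Hy_pMT dati is an 8,630 bp insect expression plasmid built on the Hy_pMT backbone and designed to produce the circular RNA from the Drosophila melanogaster dati gene (also known as CG2052 or DmLin29). A 1,487 bp dati fragment was cloned between XhoI and NotI sites, both retained. This places it downstream of the Drosophila metallothionein (MT) promoter and upstream of an SV40 polyadenylation signal. The MT promoter is metal-inducible, so transcription of the insert can be switched on in cultured fly cells by adding copper or a similar metal. The feature table does not annotate the insert itself, leaving a gap between the MT promoter and the SV40 poly(A) signal. The record also does not say which exon and flanking intronic sequences are included. By the stated purpose, the transcript is expected to undergo backsplicing to generate the dati circular RNA.

For selection in insect cells, the plasmid carries a separate cassette in which the copia transposon promoter drives the hygromycin phosphotransferase gene (HygR). This is followed by SV40 small t intron and large T fragments and a second SV40 poly(A) signal, which act as 3′ processing sequences and allow stable cell lines to be made. Propagation in E. coli relies on a high-copy ColE1/pUC-type origin and an ampicillin resistance gene (β-lactamase) with its own promoter. The short yokD, tetracycline-resistance and YPB1 fragments are most likely nonfunctional backbone remnants. The associated study examined how the output of protein-coding genes shifts toward circular RNAs when the pre-mRNA processing machinery is limiting, so this construct serves as an inducible reporter of circular RNA biogenesis in Drosophila cells.
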