Addgene plasmid #91800: Hy_pMT dati
Purpose: Expresses the Drosophila dati circular RNA
Depositing lab: Jeremy Wilusz. Depositing organization: University of Pennsylvania. Publication: The Output of Protein-Coding Genes Shifts to Circular RNAs When the Pre-mRNA Processing Machinery Is Limiting. Liang D, Tatomer DC, Luo Z, Wu H, Yang L, Chen LL, Cherry S, Wilusz JE. Mol Cell. 2017 Nov 9. pii: S1097-2765(17)30835-3. doi: 10.1016/j.molcel.2017.10.034. PubMed 29174924.
Backbone
  Vector backbone: Hy_pMT
  Total vector size (bp): 8630
  Vector type: Insect Expression
  Selectable markers: Hygromycin
Growth in bacteria
  Bacterial resistance: Ampicillin, 100 μg/mL
  Growth temperature: 37°C
  Growth strain: DH5alpha
  Copy number: Unknown
Gene/Insert
  Gene/Insert name: dati
  Species: D. melanogaster (fly)
  Insert size (bp): 1487
  Entrez Gene: dati (a.k.a. Dmel_CG2052, CG10204, CG2052, DmLin29, Dmel\CG2052, Lin29)
  Promoter: Metallothionein Promoter (pMT)
  Cloning method: Restriction Enzyme; 5′ cloning site XhoI (not destroyed); 3′ cloning site NotI (not destroyed)
  Sequencing primers: 5′ CACTCGAATTTGGAGCCGGC
Terms and licenses: Academic/Nonprofit Terms; Industry Terms: Not Available to Industry
How to cite: Hy_pMT dati was a gift from Jeremy Wilusz (Addgene plasmid # 91800 ; http://n2t.net/addgene:91800 ; RRID:Addgene_91800)
